Addgene plasmid #120711: pLEX-FHH-MAPKAP1RBD/Triple Mutant
Purpose: Expresses Flag-HA-6xHIS-MAPKAP1 RBD Triple Mutant fusion protein in mammalian cells & for virus production
Depositing lab: Paul Khavari. Depositing organization: Stanford University. Publication: The Functional Proximal Proteome of Oncogenic Ras Includes mTORC2. Kovalski JR, Bhaduri A, Zehnder AM, Neela PH, Che Y, Wozniak GG, Khavari PA. Mol Cell. 2019 Jan 4. pii: S1097-2765(18)31031-1. doi: 10.1016/j.molcel.2018.12.001. PubMed 30639242.
Backbone
  Vector backbone: pLEX
  Backbone manufacturer: Thermo Scientific
  Backbone size w/o insert (bp): 10778
  Total vector size (bp): 10956
  Vector type: Mammalian Expression, Lentiviral
  Selectable markers: Puromycin
Growth in bacteria
  Bacterial resistance: Ampicillin, 100 μg/mL
  Growth temperature: 37°C
  Growth strain: NEB Stable
  Copy number: Unknown
Gene/Insert
  Gene/Insert name: MAPKAP1 RBD
  Species: H. sapiens (human)
  Insert size (bp): 228
  Mutation: Amino acids 279-353, K307A, K310A, R312L
  Promoter: CMV
  Tag / fusion protein: Flag-HA-6xHIS (N terminal on backbone)
  Cloning method: Ligation Independent Cloning
  Sequencing primers: 5′ CACCAAAATCAACGGGACTT; 3′ ATATAGACAAACGCACACCGGCCT
Terms and licenses: Academic/Nonprofit Terms; Industry Terms: Not Available to Industry
How to cite: pLEX-FHH-MAPKAP1RBD/Triple Mutant was a gift from Paul Khavari (Addgene plasmid # 120711 ; http://n2t.net/addgene:120711 ; RRID:Addgene_120711)
