[The description below was written by a language model from this plasmid's Addgene catalogue record and pLannotate feature annotations shown in this document.]
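Description:
pLEX-FHH-MAPKAP1RBD/Triple Mutant is an HIV-1-based lentiviral and mammalian expression plasmid of about 11 kb built on the pLEX backbone. It is maintained in E. coli through a high-copy ColE1/pUC-type origin and an ampicillin resistance gene, and it also carries an f1 origin. The lentiviral transfer region contains a truncated 5' LTR, the Ψ packaging signal with a gag fragment, the Rev response element, the cPPT/CTS and a self-inactivating ΔU3 3' LTR. With packaging functions supplied in trans, the genome between the LTRs can therefore be packaged into particles and integrated into target cells without regenerating an active viral promoter.

The payload is a 228 bp fragment of human MAPKAP1 (SIN1, a subunit of mTORC2) covering amino acids 279-353, recorded as the RBD, with three substitutions: K307A, K310A and R312L. It is driven by the CMV enhancer/promoter and fused at its N terminus to a backbone-encoded Flag-HA-6xHis tag. The annotation detects the Flag and HA segments as partial matches to multimeric tag references. Downstream, an EMCV IRES links puromycin N-acetyltransferase to the same transcript, so puromycin selection enriches for cells expressing the fusion, and a WPRE enhances transcript expression. The feature table also shows an EM7-driven bleomycin/Zeocin resistance gene in reverse orientation upstream of CMV, and an SV40 promoter-hygromycin cassette outside the LTRs, although the catalogue lists only puromycin as the selectable marker.

The stated purpose is transient or virus-mediated expression of the tagged mutant domain in mammalian cells. The associated publication concerns the proximal proteome of oncogenic Ras and mTORC2. The record does not state the functional effect of the three mutations.
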