Features (pLannotate 1.2.2; 34 found; start..end, strand, type, name):
    377..634     +  LTR            5' LTR (truncated): truncated 5' long terminal repeat (LTR) from HIV-1
    681..806     +  misc_feature   HIV-1 Ψ: packaging signal of human immunodeficiency virus type 1
    790..1128    +  CDS            HIV-1 gag (fragment): gag protein from human immunodeficiency virus 1; gag
   1303..1536    +  misc_feature   RRE: The Rev response element (RRE) of HIV-1 allows for Rev-dependent mRNA export from the nucleus to the cytoplasm.
   1913..2013    +  CDS            Rev (fragment): human immunodeficiency virus 1 (HIV-1) Rev protein; rev; enhances nuclear export of unspliced and incompletely spliced viral mRNAs
   2063..2180    +  misc_feature   cPPT/CTS: central polypurine tract and central termination sequence of HIV-1
   2245..2619    -  CDS            BleoR: antibiotic-binding protein; Sh ble from Streptoalloteichus hindustanus; confers resistance to bleomycin, phleomycin, and Zeocin™
   2639..2686    -  promoter       EM7 promoter: synthetic bacterial promoter&nbsp
   2791..3094    +  enhancer       CMV enhancer: human cytomegalovirus immediate early enhancer
   3095..3298    +  promoter       CMV promoter: human cytomegalovirus (CMV) immediate early promoter
   3389..3412    +  CDS            5xFLAG (fragment): five tandem FLAG® epitope tags
   3420..3445    +  CDS            3xHA (fragment): three tandem HA epitope tags
   3477..3704    +  CDS            MAPKAP1 (fragment): SIN1_HUMAN - Also known as MIP1, SIN1. Experimental evidence at protein level: Swiss-Prot protein existence level 1. Subunit of mTORC2, which regulates cell growth and survival in response to hormonal signals. mTORC2 is activated by growth factors, but, in contrast to mTORC1, seems to be nutrient-insensitive. mTORC2 seems to function upstream of Rho GTPases to regulate the actin cytoskeleton, probably by activating one or more Rho-type guanine nucleotide exchange factors. mTORC2 promotes the serum-induced formation of stress-fibers or F-actin. mTORC2 plays a critical role in AKT1 'Ser-473' pho
   3747..4319    +  misc_feature   IRES: internal ribosome entry site (IRES) of the encephalomyocarditis virus (EMCV)
   4328..4924    +  CDS            PuroR: puromycin N-acetyltransferase; pac from Streptomyces alboniger; confers resistance to puromycin
   4931..5519    +  misc_feature   WPRE: woodchuck hepatitis virus posttranscriptional regulatory element
   5536..5724    +  CDS            nef (fragment): NEF_HV1Z2 - Experimental evidence at protein level: Swiss-Prot protein existence level 1. Extracellular Nef protein targets CD4(+) T-lymphocytes for apoptosis by interacting with CXCR4 surface receptors. From Human immunodeficiency virus type 1 group M subtype D (isolate Z2/CDC-Z34) (HIV-1).
   5726..5959    +  LTR            3' LTR (ΔU3): self-inactivating 3' long terminal repeat (LTR) from HIV-1
   6066..6290    +  polyA_signal   bGH poly(A) signal: bovine growth hormone polyadenylation signal
   6294..6315    +  promoter       SV40 promoter (fragment): SV40 enhancer and early promoter
   6336..6764    +  rep_origin     f1 ori (sequence partly withheld): f1 bacteriophage origin of replication; arrow indicates direction of (+) strand synthesis
   6778..7107    +  promoter       SV40 promoter: SV40 enhancer and early promoter
   7156..8181    +  CDS            HygR: aminoglycoside phosphotransferase from E. coli; aph(4)-Ia; confers resistance to hygromycin
   8191..8316    +  CDS            ble (fragment): BLE_KLEPN - Experimental evidence at protein level: Swiss-Prot protein existence level 1. Binding protein with a strong affinity to the bleomycin family of antibiotics. Binds to CL990; an antimitotic-antibiotic compound. From Klebsiella pneumoniae.
   8311..8432    +  polyA_signal   SV40 poly(A) signal: SV40 polyadenylation signal
   8503..8525    -  protein_bind   lac operator (fragment): The lac repressor binds to the lac operator to inhibit transcription in E. coli. This inhibition can be relieved by adding lactose or isopropyl-β-D-thiogalactopyranoside (IPTG). lac repressor encoded by lacI
   8529..8559    -  promoter       lac promoter: promoter for the E. coli lac operon
   8574..8595    -  protein_bind   CAP binding site: CAP binding activates transcription in the presence of cAMP. E. coli catabolite activator protein
   8608..8700    -  CDS            lacI (fragment): lac repressor; lacI; The lac repressor binds to the lac operator to inhibit transcription in E. coli. This inhibition can be relieved by adding lactose or isopropyl-β-D-thiogalactopyranoside (IPTG).
   8883..9471    -  rep_origin     ori: high-copy-number ColE1/pMB1/pBR322/pUC origin of replication
   9642..10502   -  CDS            AmpR: β-lactamase; bla; confers resistance to ampicillin, carbenicillin, and related antibiotics
  10503..10607   -  promoter       AmpR promoter: bla
  10655..10789   +  polyA_signal   SV40 poly(A) signal: SV40 polyadenylation signal
  10956..329     +  CDS            nef (fragment) (across the origin): NEF_HV1BR - Experimental evidence at protein level: Swiss-Prot protein existence level 1. Extracellular Nef protein targets CD4(+) T-lymphocytes for apoptosis by interacting with CXCR4 surface receptors (PubMed:14990729). From Human immunodeficiency virus type 1 group M subtype B (isolate BRU/LAI) (HIV-1).
>Addgene plasmid #120711 | pLEX-FHH-MAPKAP1RBD/Triple Mutant | addgene full sequence | sequence record 234150 | Addgene NGS Result
TGGAAGGGCTAATTCACTCCCAAAGAAGACAAGATATCCTTGATCTGTGGATCTACCACACACAAGGCTA
CTTCCCTGATTAGCAGAACTACACACCAGGGCCAGGGGTCAGATATCCACTGACCTTTGGATGGTGCTAC
AAGCTAGTACCAGTTGAGCCAGATAAGGTAGAAGAGGCCAATAAAGGAGAGAACACCAGCTTGTTACACC
CTGTGAGCCTGCATGGGATGGATGACCCGGAGAGAGAAGTGTTAGAGTGGAGGTTTGACAGCCGCCTAGC
ATTTCATCACGTGGCCCGAGAGCTGCATCCGGAGTACTTCAAGAACTGCTGATATCGAGCTTGCTACAAG
GGACTTTCCGCTGGGGACTTTCCAGGGAGGCGTGGCCTGGGCGGGACTGGGGAGTGGCGAGCCCTCAGAT
CCTGCATATAAGCAGCTGCTTTTTGCCTGTACTGGGTCTCTCTGGTTAGACCAGATCTGAGCCTGGGAGC
TCTCTGGCTAACTAGGGAACCCACTGCTTAAGCCTCAATAAAGCTTGCCTTGAGTGCTTCAAGTAGTGTG
TGCCCGTCTGTTGTGTGACTCTGGTAACTAGAGATCCCTCAGACCCTTTTAGTCAGTGTGGAAAATCTCT
AGCAGTGGCGCCCGAACAGGGACTTGAAAGCGAAAGGGAAACCAGAGGAGCTCTCTCGACGCAGGACTCG
GCTTGCTGAAGCGCGCACGGCAAGAGGCGAGGGGCGGCGACTGGTGAGTACGCCAAAAATTTTGACTAGC
GGAGGCTAGAAGGAGAGAGATGGGTGCGAGAGCGTCAGTATTAAGCGGGGGAGAATTAGATCGCGATGGG
AAAAAATTCGGTTAAGGCCAGGGGGAAAGAAAAAATATAAATTAAAACATATAGTATGGGCAAGCAGGGA
GCTAGAACGATTCGCAGTTAATCCTGGCCTGTTAGAAACATCAGAAGGCTGTAGACAAATACTGGGACAG
CTACAACCATCCCTTCAGACAGGATCAGAAGAACTTAGATCATTATATAATACAGTAGCAACCCTCTATT
GTGTGCATCAAAGGATAGAGATAAAAGACACCAAGGAAGCTTTAGACAAGATAGAGGAAGAGCAAAACAA
AAGTAAGACCACCGCACAGCAAGCGGCCGGCCGCTGATCTTCAGACCTGGAGGAGGAGATATGAGGGACA
ATTGGAGAAGTGAATTATATAAATATAAAGTAGTAAAAATTGAACCATTAGGAGTAGCACCCACCAAGGC
AAAGAGAAGAGTGGTGCAGAGAGAAAAAAGAGCAGTGGGAATAGGAGCTTTGTTCCTTGGGTTCTTGGGA
GCAGCAGGAAGCACTATGGGCGCAGCGTCAATGACGCTGACGGTACAGGCCAGACAATTATTGTCTGGTA
TAGTGCAGCAGCAGAACAATTTGCTGAGGGCTATTGAGGCGCAACAGCATCTGTTGCAACTCACAGTCTG
GGGCATCAAGCAGCTCCAGGCAAGAATCCTGGCTGTGGAAAGATACCTAAAGGATCAACAGCTCCTGGGG
ATTTGGGGTTGCTCTGGAAAACTCATTTGCACCACTGCTGTGCCTTGGAATGCTAGTTGGAGTAATAAAT
CTCTGGAACAGATTTGGAATCACACGACCTGGATGGAGTGGGACAGAGAAATTAACAATTACACAAGCTT
AATACACTCCTTAATTGAAGAATCGCAAAACCAGCAAGAAAAGAATGAACAAGAATTATTGGAATTAGAT
AAATGGGCAAGTTTGTGGAATTGGTTTAACATAACAAATTGGCTGTGGTATATAAAATTATTCATAATGA
TAGTAGGAGGCTTGGTAGGTTTAAGAATAGTTTTTGCTGTACTTTCTATAGTGAATAGAGTTAGGCAGGG
ATATTCACCATTATCGTTTCAGACCCACCTCCCAACCCCGAGGGGACCCGACAGGCCCGAAGGAATAGAA
GAAGAAGGTGGAGAGAGAGACAGAGACAGATCCATTCGATTAGTGAACGGATCGGCACTGCGTGCGCCAA
TTCTGCAGACAAATGGCAGTATTCATCCACAATTTTAAAAGAAAAGGGGGGATTGGGGGGTACAGTGCAG
GGGAAAGAATAGTAGACATAATAGCAACAGACATACAAACTAAAGAATTACAAAAACAAATTACAAAAAT
TCAAAATTTTCGGGTTTATTACAGGGACAGCAGAGATCCAGTTTGGTTAGTACCGGGCCCGCTCTAGTCC
GGAATCAGTCCTGCTCCTCGGCCACGAAGTGCACGCAGTTGCCGGCCGGGTCGCGCAGGGCGAACTCCCG
CCCCCACGGCTGCTCGCCGATCTCGGTCATGGCCGGCCCGGAGGCGTCCCGGAAGTTCGTGGACACGACC
TCCGACCACTCGGCGTACAGCTCGTCCAGGCCGCGCACCCACACCCAGGCCAGGGTGTTGTCCGGCACCA
CCTGGTCCTGGACCGCGCTGATGAACAGGGTCACGTCGTCCCGGACCACACCGGCGAAGTCGTCCTCCAC
GAAGTCCCGGGAGAACCCGAGCCGGTCGGTCCAGAACTCGACCGCTCCGGCGACGTCGCGCGCGGTGAGC
ACCGGAACGGCACTGGTCAACTTGGCCATGGTGGCCCTCCTATAGTGAGTCGTATTATACTATGCCGATA
TACTATGCCGATGATTAATTGTCAACACGTGCTGCAGGTCCGAGGTTCTAGACGTATTACCGCCATGCAT
TAGTTATTAATAGTAATCAATTACGGGGTCATTAGTTCATAGCCCATATATGGAGTTCCGCGTTACATAA
CTTACGGTAAATGGCCCGCCTGGCTGACCGCCCAACGACCCCCGCCCATTGACGTCAATAATGACGTATG
TTCCCATAGTAACGCCAATAGGGACTTTCCATTGACGTCAATGGGTGGAGTATTTACGGTAAACTGCCCA
CTTGGCAGTACATCAAGTGTATCATATGCCAAGTACGCCCCCTATTGACGTCAATGACGGTAAATGGCCC
GCCTGGCATTATGCCCAGTACATGACCTTATGGGACTTTCCTACTTGGCAGTACATCTACGTATTAGTCA
TCGCTATTACCATGGTGATGCGGTTTTGGCAGTACATCAATGGGCGTGGATAGCGGTTTGACTCACGGGG
ATTTCCAAGTCTCCACCCCATTGACGTCAATGGGAGTTTGTTTTGGCACCAAAATCAACGGGACTTTCCA
AAATGTCGTAACAACTCCGCCCCATTGACGCAAATGGGCGGTAGGCGTGTACGGTGGGAGGTCTATATAA
GCAGAGCTCGTTTAGTGAACCGTCAGATCGCCTGGAGACGCCATCCACGCTGTTTTGACCTCCATAGAAG
ACACCGACTCTACTAGAGGATCTACCATGGATTATAAAGATGACGACGATAAAGCAGGTTACCCATACGA
TGTGCCTGACTATGCTGCAGGTTCACATCATCACCACCATCATGGATCCCTCTTTGTTCGAATAAATGCT
GCTCATGGATTCTCCCTTATTCAGGTGGACAACACAAAGGTTACCATGAAGGAAATCTTACTGGCGGCAG
TGGCGCGACTAAAAGGATCCCAGAAAGTTTCAGGCCCTCAGTACCGCCTGGAGAAGCAGAGCGAGCCCAA
TGTCGCCGTTGACCTGGACAGCACTTTGGAGAGCCAGAGCGCATGGGAGTTCTGCCTGGTCCGCTAACTC
GAGTCTAGAGGGCCCGACGCGTCTGGCCACCGGTCGCCCCTCTCCCTCCCCCCCCCCTAACGTTACTGGC
CGAAGCCGCTTGGAATAAGGCCGGTGTGCGTTTGTCTATATGTTATTTTCCACCATATTGCCGTCTTTTG
GCAATGTGAGGGCCCGGAAACCTGGCCCTGTCTTCTTGACGAGCATTCCTAGGGGTCTTTCCCCTCTCGC
CAAAGGAATGCAAGGTCTGTTGAATGTCGTGAAGGAAGCAGTTCCTCTGGAAGCTTCTTGAAGACAAACA
ACGTCTGTAGCGACCCTTTGCAGGCAGCGGAACCCCCCACCTGGCGACAGGTGCCTCTGCGGCCAAAAGC
CACGTGTATAAGATACACCTGCAAAGGCGGCACAACCCCAGTGCCACGTTGTGAGTTGGATAGTTGTGGA
AAGAGTCAAATGGCTCTCCTCAAGCGTATTCAACAAGGGGCTGAAGGATGCCCAGAAGGTACCCCATTGT
ATGGGATCTGATCTGGGGCCTCGGTGCACATGCTTTACATGTGTTTAGTCGAGGTTAAAAAAACGTCTAG
GCCCCCCGAACCACGGGGACGTGGTTTTCCTTTGAAAAACACGATAATACCATGGCCACCGAGTACAAGC
CCACGGTGCGCCTCGCCACCCGCGACGACGTCCCCCGGGCCGTACGCACCCTCGCCGCCGCGTTCGCCGA
CTACCCCGCCACGCGCCACACCGTCGACCCGGACCGCCACATCGAGCGGGTCACCGAGCTGCAAGAACTC
TTCCTCACGCGCGTCGGGCTCGACATCGGCAAGGTGTGGGTCGCGGACGACGGCGCCGCGGTGGCGGTCT
GGACCACGCCGGAGAGCGTCGAAGCGGGGGCGGTGTTCGCCGAGATCGGCTCGCGCATGGCCGAGTTGAG
CGGTTCCCGGCTGGCCGCGCAGCAACAGATGGAAGGCCTCCTGGCGCCGCACCGGCCCAAGGAGCCCGCG
TGGTTCCTGGCCACCGTCGGCGTCTCGCCCGACCACCAGGGCAAGGGTCTGGGCAGCGCCGTCGTGCTCC
CCGGAGTGGAGGCGGCCGAGCGCGCTGGGGTGCCCGCCTTCCTGGAGACCTCCGCGCCCCGCAACCTCCC
CTTCTACGAGCGGCTCGGCTTCACCGTCACCGCCGACGTCGAGGTGCCCGAAGGACCGCGCACCTGGTGC
ATGACCCGCAAGCCCGGTGCCTGAGTTAACAATCAACCTCTGGATTACAAAATTTGTGAAAGATTGACTG
GTATTCTTAACTATGTTGCTCCTTTTACGCTATGTGGATACGCTGCTTTAATGCCTTTGTATCATGCTAT
TGCTTCCCGTATGGCTTTCATTTTCTCCTCCTTGTATAAATCCTGGTTGCTGTCTCTTTATGAGGAGTTG
TGGCCCGTTGTCAGGCAACGTGGCGTGGTGTGCACTGTGTTTGCTGACGCAACCCCCACTGGTTGGGGCA
TTGCCACCACCTGTCAGCTCCTTTCCGGGACTTTCGCTTTCCCCCTCCCTATTGCCACGGCGGAACTCAT
CGCCGCCTGCCTTGCCCGCTGCTGGACAGGGGCTCGGCTGTTGGGCACTGACAATTCCGTGGTGTTGTCG
GGGAAGCTGACGTCCTTTCCATGGCTGCTCGCCTGTGTTGCCACCTGGATTCTGCGCGGGACGTCCTTCT
GCTACGTCCCTTCGGCCCTCAATCCAGCGGACCTTCCTTCCCGCGGCCTGCTGCCGGCTCTGCGGCCTCT
TCCGCGTCTTCGCCTTCGCCCTCAGACGAGTCGGATCTCCCTTTGGGCCGCCTCCCCGCCTGGAATTAAT
TCTGCAGTCGAGACCTAGAAAAACATGGAGCAATCACAAGTAGCAATACAGCAGCTACCAATGCTGATTG
TGCCTGGCTAGAAGCACAAGAGGAGGAGGAGGTGGGTTTTCCAGTCACACCTCAGGTACCTTTAAGACCA
ATGACTTACAAGGCAGCTGTAGATCTTAGCCACTTTTTAAAAGAAAAGAGGGGACTGGAAGGGCTAATTC
ACTCCCAACGAAGACAAGATCTGCTTTTTGCTTGTACTGGGTCTCTCTGGTTAGACCAGATCTGAGCCTG
GGAGCTCTCTGGCTAACTAGGGAACCCACTGCTTAAGCCTCAATAAAGCTTGCCTTGAGTGCTTCAAGTA
GTGTGTGCCCGTCTGTTGTGTGACTCTGGTAACTAGAGATCCCTCAGACCCTTTTAGTCAGTGTGGAAAA
TCTCTAGCAGTAGTAGTTCATGTCATCTTATTATTCAGTATTTATAACTTGCAAAGAAATGAATATCAGA
GAGTGAGAGGCCTTGACATTGTTTAAACCCGCTGATCAGCCTCGACTGTGCCTTCTAGTTGCCAGCCATC
TGTTGTTTGCCCCTCCCCCGTGCCTTCCTTGACCCTGGAAGGTGCCACTCCCACTGTCCTTTCCTAATAA
AATGAGGAAATTGCATCGCATTGTCTGAGTAGGTGTCATTCTATTCTGGGGGGTGGGGTGGGGCAGGACA
GCAAGGGGGAGGATTGGGAAGACAATAGCAGGCATGCTGGGGATGCGGTGGGCTCTATGGCTTCTGAGGC
GGAAAGAACCAGCTGGGGCTCTAGGGGGTATCCCC
[124 nt withheld, positions 6336-6459]
C
[91 nt withheld, positions 6461-6551]
A
[49 nt withheld, positions 6553-6601]
CCTTTGACGTTGGAGTCCACGTTCTTT
[37 nt withheld, positions 6629-6665]
ACCCTATCTCGGTCTATTCTTTTGATTTATAAGGGATTTTGCCGATTTCGGCCTATTGGTTAAAAAATGA
GCTGATTTAACAAAAATTTAACGCGAATTAATTCTGTGGAATGTGTGTCAGTTAGGGTGTGGAAAGTCCC
CAGGCTCCCCAGCAGGCAGAAGTATGCAAAGCATGCATCTCAATTAGTCAGCAACCAGGTGTGGAAAGTC
CCCAGGCTCCCCAGCAGGCAGAAGTATGCAAAGCATGCATCTCAATTAGTCAGCAACCATAGTCCCGCCC
CTAACTCCGCCCATCCCGCCCCTAACTCCGCCCAGTTCCGCCCATTCTCCGCCCCATGGCTGACTAATTT
TTTTTATTTATGCAGAGGCCGAGGCCGCCTCTGCCTCTGAGCTATTCCAGAAGTAGTGAGGAGGCTTTTT
TGGAGGCCTAGGCTTTTGCAAAAAGCTCCCGGGAGCTTGTATATCCATTTTCGGATCTGATCAGCACGTG
ATGAAAAAGCCTGAACTCACCGCGACGTCTGTCGAGAAGTTTCTGATCGAAAAGTTCGACAGCGTCTCCG
ACCTGATGCAGCTCTCGGAGGGCGAAGAATCTCGTGCTTTCAGCTTCGATGTAGGAGGGCGTGGATATGT
CCTGCGGGTAAATAGCTGCGCCGATGGTTTCTACAAAGATCGTTATGTTTATCGGCACTTTGCATCGGCC
GCGCTCCCGATTCCGGAAGTGCTTGACATTGGGGAATTCAGCGAGAGCCTGACCTATTGCATCTCCCGCC
GTGCACAGGGTGTCACGTTGCAAGACCTGCCTGAAACCGAACTGCCCGCTGTTCTGCAGCCGGTCGCGGA
GGCCATGGATGCGATCGCTGCGGCCGATCTTAGCCAGACGAGCGGGTTCGGCCCATTCGGACCGCAAGGA
ATCGGTCAATACACTACATGGCGTGATTTCATATGCGCGATTGCTGATCCCCATGTGTATCACTGGCAAA
CTGTGATGGACGACACCGTCAGTGCGTCCGTCGCGCAGGCTCTCGATGAGCTGATGCTTTGGGCCGAGGA
CTGCCCCGAAGTCCGGCACCTCGTGCACGCGGATTTCGGCTCCAACAATGTCCTGACGGACAATGGCCGC
ATAACAGCGGTCATTGACTGGAGCGAGGCGATGTTCGGGGATTCCCAATACGAGGTCGCCAACATCTTCT
TCTGGAGGCCGTGGTTGGCTTGTATGGAGCAGCAGACGCGCTACTTCGAGCGGAGGCATCCGGAGCTTGC
AGGATCGCCGCGGCTCCGGGCGTATATGCTCCGCATTGGTCTTGACCAACTCTATCAGAGCTTGGTTGAC
GGCAATTTCGATGATGCAGCTTGGGCGCAGGGTCGATGCGACGCAATCGTCCGATCCGGAGCCGGGACTG
TCGGGCGTACACAAATCGCCCGCAGAAGCGCGGCCGTCTGGACCGATGGCTGTGTAGAAGTACTCGCCGA
TAGTGGAAACCGACGCCCCAGCACTCGTCCGAGGGCAAAGGAATAGCACGTGCTACGAGATTTCGATTCC
ACCGCCGCCTTCTATGAAAGGTTGGGCTTCGGAATCGTTTTCCGGGACGCCGGCTGGATGATCCTCCAGC
GCGGGGATCTCATGCTGGAGTTCTTCGCCCACCCCAACTTGTTTATTGCAGCTTATAATGGTTACAAATA
AAGCAATAGCATCACAAATTTCACAAATAAAGCATTTTTTTCACTGCATTCTAGTTGTGGTTTGTCCAAA
CTCATCAATGTATCTTATCATGTCTGTATACCGTCGACCTCTAGCTAGAGCTTGGCGTAATCATGGTCAT
AGCTGTTTCCTGTGTGAAATTGTTATCCGCTCACAATTCCACACAACATACGAGCCGGAAGCATAAAGTG
TAAAGCCTGGGGTGCCTAATGAGTGAGCTAACTCACATTAATTGCGTTGCGCTCACTGCCCGCTTTCCAG
TCGGGAAACCTGTCGTGCCAGCTGCATTAATGAATCGGCCAACGCGCGGGGAGAGGCGGTTTGCGTATTG
GGCGCTCTTCCGCTTCCTCGCTCACTGACTCGCTGCGCTCGGTCGTTCGGCTGCGGCGAGCGGTATCAGC
TCACTCAAAGGCGGTAATACGGTTATCCACAGAATCAGGGGATAACGCAGGAAAGAACATGTGAGCAAAA
GGCCAGCAAAAGGCCAGGAACCGTAAAAAGGCCGCGTTGCTGGCGTTTTTCCATAGGCTCCGCCCCCCTG
ACGAGCATCACAAAAATCGACGCTCAAGTCAGAGGTGGCGAAACCCGACAGGACTATAAAGATACCAGGC
GTTTCCCCCTGGAAGCTCCCTCGTGCGCTCTCCTGTTCCGACCCTGCCGCTTACCGGATACCTGTCCGCC
TTTCTCCCTTCGGGAAGCGTGGCGCTTTCTCATAGCTCACGCTGTAGGTATCTCAGTTCGGTGTAGGTCG
TTCGCTCCAAGCTGGGCTGTGTGCACGAACCCCCCGTTCAGCCCGACCGCTGCGCCTTATCCGGTAACTA
TCGTCTTGAGTCCAACCCGGTAAGACACGACTTATCGCCACTGGCAGCAGCCACTGGTAACAGGATTAGC
AGAGCGAGGTATGTAGGCGGTGCTACAGAGTTCTTGAAGTGGTGGCCTAACTACGGCTACACTAGAAGAA
CAGTATTTGGTATCTGCGCTCTGCTGAAGCCAGTTACCTTCGGAAAAAGAGTTGGTAGCTCTTGATCCGG
CAAACAAACCACCGCTGGTAGCGGTGGTTTTTTTGTTTGCAAGCAGCAGATTACGCGCAGAAAAAAAGGA
TCTCAAGAAGATCCTTTGATCTTTTCTACGGGGTCTGACGCTCAGTGGAACGAAAACTCACGTTAAGGGA
TTTTGGTCATGAGATTATCAAAAAGGATCTTCACCTAGATCCTTTTAAATTAAAAATGAAGTTTTAAATC
AATCTAAAGTATATATGAGTAAACTTGGTCTGACAGTTACCAATGCTTAATCAGTGAGGCACCTATCTCA
GCGATCTGTCTATTTCGTTCATCCATAGTTGCCTGACTCCCCGTCGTGTAGATAACTACGATACGGGAGG
GCTTACCATCTGGCCCCAGTGCTGCAATGATACCGCGAGACCCACGCTCACCGGCTCCAGATTTATCAGC
AATAAACCAGCCAGCCGGAAGGGCCGAGCGCAGAAGTGGTCCTGCAACTTTATCCGCCTCCATCCAGTCT
ATTAATTGTTGCCGGGAAGCTAGAGTAAGTAGTTCGCCAGTTAATAGTTTGCGCAACGTTGTTGCCATTG
CTACAGGCATCGTGGTGTCACGCTCGTCGTTTGGTATGGCTTCATTCAGCTCCGGTTCCCAACGATCAAG
GCGAGTTACATGATCCCCCATGTTGTGCAAAAAAGCGGTTAGCTCCTTCGGTCCTCCGATCGTTGTCAGA
AGTAAGTTGGCCGCAGTGTTATCACTCATGGTTATGGCAGCACTGCATAATTCTCTTACTGTCATGCCAT
CCGTAAGATGCTTTTCTGTGACTGGTGAGTACTCAACCAAGTCATTCTGAGAATAGTGTATGCGGCGACC
GAGTTGCTCTTGCCCGGCGTCAATACGGGATAATACCGCGCCACATAGCAGAACTTTAAAAGTGCTCATC
ATTGGAAAACGTTCTTCGGGGCGAAAACTCTCAAGGATCTTACCGCTGTTGAGATCCAGTTCGATGTAAC
CCACTCGTGCACCCAACTGATCTTCAGCATCTTTTACTTTCACCAGCGTTTCTGGGTGAGCAAAAACAGG
AAGGCAAAATGCCGCAAAAAAGGGAATAAGGGCGACACGGAAATGTTGAATACTCATACTCTTCCTTTTT
CAATATTATTGAAGCATTTATCAGGGTTATTGTCTCATGAGCGGATACATATTTGAATGTATTTAGAAAA
ATAAACAAATAGGGGTTCCGCGCACATTTCCCCGAAAAGTGCCACCTGACGTCGACGGATCGGGAGATCA
ACTTGTTTATTGCAGCTTATAATGGTTACAAATAAAGCAATAGCATCACAAATTTCACAAATAAAGCATT
TTTTTCACTGCATTCTAGTTGTGGTTTGTCCAAACTCATCAATGTATCTTATCATGTCTGGATCAACTGG
ATAACTCAAGCTAACCAAAATCATCCCAAACTTCCCACCCCATACCCTATTACCACTGCCAATTACCTGT
GGTTTCATTTACTCTAAACCTGTGATTCCTCTGAATTATTTTCATTTTAAAGAAATTGTATTTGTTAAAT
ATGTACTACAAACTTAGTAGT
