>Addgene plasmid #120711 | pLEX-FHH-MAPKAP1RBD/Triple Mutant | depositor partial sequence | sequence record 229293 | pLEX Forward
AGGTCTATATAAGCAGAGCTCGTTTAGTGAACCGTCAGATCGCCTGGAGACGCCATCCACGCTGTTTTGA
CCTCCATAGAAGACACCGACTCTACTAGAGGATCTACCATGGATTATAAAGATGACGACGATAAAGCAGG
TTACCCATACGATGTGCCTGACTATGCTGCAGGTTCACATCATCACCACCATCATGGATCCCTCTTTGTT
CGAATAAATGCTGCTCATGGATTCTCCCTTATTCAGGTGGACAACACAAAGGTTACCATGAAGGAAATCT
TACTGGCGGCAGTGGCGCGACTAAAAGGATCCCAGAAAGTTTCAGGCCCTCAGTACCGCCTGGAGAAGCA
GAGCGAGCCCAATGTCGCCGTTGACCTGGACAGCACTTTGGAGAGCCAGAGCGCATGGGAGTTCTGCCTG
GTCCGCTAACTCGAGTCTAGAGGGCCCGACGCGTCTGGCCACCGGTCGCCCCTCTCCCTCCCCCCCCCCT
AACGTTACTGGCCGAAGCCGCTTGGAATAAGGCCGGTGTGCGTTTGTCTATATGTTATTTTCCACCATAT
TGCCGTCTTTTGGCAATGTGAGGGCCCGGAAACCTGGCCCTGTCTTCTTGACGAGCATTCCTAGGGGTCT
TTCCCCTCTCGCCAAAGGAATGCAAGGTCTGTTGAATGTCGTGAAGGAAGCAGTTCCTCTGGAAGCTTCT
TGAAGACAAACAACGTCTGTAGCGACCCTTTGCAGGCAGCGGAACCCCCCACCTGGCGACAGGTGCCTCT
GCGGCC
