>Addgene plasmid #120711 | pLEX-FHH-MAPKAP1RBD/Triple Mutant | depositor partial sequence | sequence record 229294 | pLEX Reverse
TCATATGCCAAGTACGCCCCCTATTGACGTCAATGACGGTAAATGGCCCGCCTGGCATTATGCCCAGTAC
ATGACCTTATGGGACTTTCCTACTTGGCAGTACATCTACGTATTAGTCATCGCTATTACCATGGTGATGC
GGTTTTGGCAGTACATCAATGGGCGTGGATAGCGGTTTGACTCACGGGGATTTCCAAGTCTCCACCCCAT
TGACGTCAATGGGAGTTTGTTTTGGCACCAAAATCAACGGGACTTTCCAAAATGTCGTAACAACTCCGCC
CCATTGACGCAAATGGGCGGTAGGCGTGTACGGTGGGAGGTCTATATAAGCAGAGCTCGTTTAGTGAACC
GTCAGATCGCCTGGAGACGCCATCCACGCTGTTTTGACCTCCATAGAAGACACCGACTCTACTAGAGGAT
CTACCATGGATTATAAAGATGACGACGATAAAGCAGGTTACCCATACGATGTGCCTGACTATGCTGCAGG
TTCACATCATCACCACCATCATGGATCCCTCTTTGTTCGAATAAATGCTGCTCATGGATTCTCCCTTATT
CAGGTGGACAACACAAAGGTTACCATGAAGGAAATCTTACTGGCGGCAGTGGCGCGACTAAAAGGATCCC
AGAAAGTTTCAGGCCCTCAGTACCGCCTGGAGAAGCAGAGCGAGCCCAATGTCGCCGTTGACCTGGACAG
CACTTTGGAGAGCCAGAGCGCATGGGAGTTCTGCCTGGTCCGCTAACTCGAGTCTAGAGGGCCCGACGCG
TCTGGCCACCGGTCGCCCCTCT
